>Addgene plasmid #59036 | pFasBac+GFP-CAMSAP1 | depositor full sequence | sequence record 91998 | pFasBac+GFP-CAMSAP1 sequence 9933 bps
CTTCCAGGGGGAAACGCCTGGTATCTTTATAGTCCTGTCGGGTTTCGCCACCTCTGACTTGAGCGTCGAT
TTTTGTGATGCTCGTCAGGGGGGCGGAGCCTATGGAAAAACGCCAGCAACGCGGCCTTTTTACGGTTCCT
GGCCTTTTGCTGGCCTTTTGCTCACATGTTCTTTCCTGCGTTATCCCCTGATTCTGTGGATAACCGTATT
ACCGCCTTTGAGTGAGCTGATACCGCTCGCCGCAGCCGAACGACCGAGCGCAGCGAGTCAGTGAGCGAGG
AAGCGGAAGAGCGCCTGATGCGGTATTTTCTCCTTACGCATCTGTGCGGTATTTCACACCGCAGACCAGC
CGCGTAACCTGGCAAAATCGGTTACGGTTGAGTAATAAATGGATGCCCTGCGTAAGCGGGTGTGGGCGGA
CAATAAAGTCTTAAACTGAACAAAATAGATCTAAACTATGACAATAAAGTCTTAAACTAGACAGAATAGT
TGTAAACTGAAATCAGTCCAGTTATGCTGTGAAAAAGCATACTGGACTTTTGTTATGGCTAAAGCAAACT
CTTCATTTTCTGAAGTGCAAATTGCCCGTCGTATTAAAGAGGGGCGTGGCCAAGGGCATGGTAAAGACTA
TATTCGCGGCGTTGTGACAATTTACCGAACAACTCCGCGGCCGGGAAGCCGATCTCGGCTTGAACGAATT
GTTAGGTGGCGGTACTTGGGTCGATATCAAAGTGCATCACTTCTTCCCGTATGCCCAACTTTGTATAGAG
AGCCACTGCGGGATCGTCACCGTAATCTGCTTGCACGTAGATCACATAAGCACCAAGCGCGTTGGCCTCA
TGCTTGAGGAGATTGATGAGCGCGGTGGCAATGCCCTGCCTCCGGTGCTCGCCGGAGACTGCGAGATCAT
AGATATAGATCTCACTACGCGGCTGCTCAAACCTGGGCAGAACGTAAGCCGCGAGAGCGCCAACAACCGC
TTCTTGGTCGAAGGCAGCAAGCGCGATGAATGTCTTACTACGGAGCAAGTTCCCGAGGTAATCGGAGTCC
GGCTGATGTTGGGAGTAGGTGGCTACGTCTCCGAACTCACGACCGAAAAGATCAAGAGCAGCCCGCATGG
ATTTGACTTGGTCAGGGCCGAGCCTACATGTGCGAATGATGCCCATACTTGAGCCACCTAACTTTGTTTT
AGGGCGACTGCCCTGCTGCGTAACATCGTTGCTGCTGCGTAACATCGTTGCTGCTCCATAACATCAAACA
TCGACCCACGGCGTAACGCGCTTGCTGCTTGGATGCCCGAGGCATAGACTGTACAAAAAAACAGTCATAA
CAAGCCATGAAAACCGCCACTGCGCCGTTACCACCGCTGCGTTCGGTCAAGGTTCTGGACCAGTTGCGTG
AGCGCATACGCTACTTGCATTACAGTTTACGAACCGAACAGGCTTATGTCAACTGGGTTCGTGCCTTCAT
CCGTTTCCACGGTGTGCGTCACCCGGCAACCTTGGGCAGCAGCGAAGTCGAGGCATTTCTGTCCTGGCTG
GCGAACGAGCGCAAGGTTTCGGTCTCCACGCATCGTCAGGCATTGGCGGCCTTGCTGTTCTTCTACGGCA
AGGTGCTGTGCACGGATCTGCCCTGGCTTCAGGAGATCGGAAGACCTCGGCCGTCGCGGCGCTTGCCGGT
GGTGCTGACCCCGGATGAAGTGGTTCGCATCCTCGGTTTTCTGGAAGGCGAGCATCGTTTGTTCGCCCAG
GACTCTAGCTATAGTTCTAGTGGTTGGCTACGTATACTCCGGAATATTAATAGATCATGGAGATAATTAA
AATGATAACCATCTCGCAAATAAATAAGTATTTTACTGTTTTCGTAACAGTTTTGTAATAAAAAAACCTA
TAAATATTCCGGATTATTCATACCGTCCCACCATCGGGCGCGGATCTCGGTCCGAAACCATGTCGTACTA
CCATCACCATCACCATCACGATTACGATATCCCAACGACCGAAAACCTGTATTTTCAGGGCGCCATGGAT
CCAGTGAGCAAGGGCGAGGAGCTGTTCACCGGGGTGGTGCCCATCCTGGTCGAGCTGGACGGCGACGTAA
ACGGCCACAAGTTCAGCGTGTCCGGCGAGGGCGAGGGCGATGCCACCTACGGCAAGCTGACCCTGAAGTT
CATCTGCACCACCGGCAAGCTGCCCGTGCCCTGGCCCACCCTCGTGACCACCCTGACCTACGGCGTGCAG
TGCTTCAGCCGCTACCCCGACCACATGAAGCAGCACGACTTCTTCAAGTCCGCCATGCCCGAAGGCTACG
TCCAGGAGCGCACCATCTTCTTCAAGGACGACGGCAACTACAAGACCCGCGCCGAGGTGAAGTTCGAGGG
CGACACCCTGGTGAACCGCATCGAGCTGAAGGGCATCGACTTCAAGGAGGACGGCAACATCCTGGGGCAC
AAGCTGGAGTACAACTACAACAGCCACAACGTCTATATCATGGCCGACAAGCAGAAGAACGGCATCAAGG
TGAACTTCAAGATCCGCCACAACATCGAGGACGGCAGCGTGCAGCTCGCCGACCACTACCAGCAGAACAC
CCCCATCGGCGACGGCCCCGTGCTGCTGCCCGACAACCACTACCTGAGCACCCAGTCCGCCCTGAGCAAA
GACCCCAACGAGAAGCGCGATCACATGGTCCTGCTGGAGTTCGTGACCGCCGCCGGGATCACTCTCGGCA
TGGACGAGCTGTACAAGGAGCTAATGAGTGCCCACATGGCAATGGTGGATGCCCTGATGATGGCCTACAC
TGTGGAGATGATCACCATCGAGAAGGTGGTGGCCAGTGTCAAGCGCTTCTCAACGTTCAGTGCCTCGAAA
GAACTTCCGTACGACCTCGAGGATGCCATGGTGTTCTGGATCAACAAGGTAAATCTTAAAATGAGAGAGA
TAACAGAGAAAGAAGTTAAATTAAAACAACAGTTATTGGAAAGTCCAGCTCATCAAAAGTCTCCCTCCAA
GTGGTATTGGAAGTTAGTGCCTGTCCGCTATCGACGAGAGCACCTTTCTGCTAGGCAGTCACCCTACTTC
CCGTTGTTGGAGGATTTGATGAGAGACGGCAGTGATGGTGCTGCTCTCTTAGCTGTGATTCACTATTATT
GCCCAGAGCAGATGAAACTGGATGATATATGCTTAAAGGAGGTAACGTCGATGGCCGACAGTCTGTATAA
TATTCGGCTTCTGAGAGAATTCTCCAATGAATATCTTAATAAATGTTTTTATCTCACCTTGGAAGATATG
CTGTATGCGCCATTAGTGTTGAAGCCGAATGTTATGGTTTTTATTGCGGAGCTTTTTTGGTGGTTCGAGA
ATGTCAAGCCAGATTTTGTTCAGCCCAGGGATGTTCAGGAGCTGAAAGACGCGAAAACAGTGTTACACCA
GAAGAGCAGCCGGCCTCCTGTACCGATCTCCAACGCGACCAAACGCAGTTTCCTAGGCAGCCCTGCTGCA
GGGACCCTGGCTGAGCTGCAGCCCCCCGTGCAGCTGCCGGCGGAAGGCTGTCACAGGCACTACCTGCACC
CGGAAGAACCTGAATACCTCGGGAAAGGAACTGCTGCCTTCAGCCCATCCCATCCTTTATTGCCACTGAG
ACAGAAACAGCAGAAATCCATACAGGGAGAGGACATCCCTGATCAGCGACATCGATCGAATTCTTTGACC
CGAGTTGATGGTCAGCCTCGAGGAGCAGCAATAGCCTGGCCAGAAAAAAAAACCAGGCCTGCGTCCCAGC
CAACACCTTTTGCTCTACATCACGCTGCGAGTTGTGAAGTGGATCCCAGCTCTGGCGACAGCATCAGCTT
GGCCCGCTCCATCAGCAAAGACAGTTTGGCATCCAACATTGTTAATCTGACCCCACAGAACCAGCCACAC
CCCACGGCCACGAAGAGCCACGGGAAGAGCCTCCTGAGCAATGTCAGTATTGAGGATGAGGAAGAGGAGC
TTGTGGCTATTGTTAGAGCAGACGTGGTTCCCCAGCAGGCTGACCCGGAGTTCCCCAGGGCCTCACCCCG
GGCCTTAGGCCTTACAGCAAATGCCCGGTCTCCCCAAGGACAGCTGGACACCTCGGAAAGTAAGCCTGAC
AGTTTTTTCTTGGAGCCTTTGATGCCAGCAGTTCTTAAGCCAGCGAAAGAGAAGCAGGTGATCACCAAGG
AGGATGAACGGGGGGAAGGGAGACCGAGGAGCATCGTGTCTAGGAGGCCCAGCGAGGGCCCCCAGCCTTT
GGTACGAAGGAAAATGACTGGCAGTCGCGACTTGAATAGGACTTTTACCCCGATTCCATGCTCAGAATTC
CCCATGGGCATCGACCCCACCGAGACAGGACCACTGTCAGTGGAAACCGCAGGAGAGGTCTGTGGTGGGC
CTCTGGCCCTTGGCGGATTCGATCCGTTCCCCCAGGGACCATCCACGGATGGCTTCTTCCTTCATGTAGG
CAGGGCCGATGAAGACACCGAGGGAAGGTTATATGTTAGTTGTTCAAAAAGCCCCAACTCCCACGATTCA
GAGCCGTGGACTCTCCTCAGGCAGGATTCTGACTCGGATGTGGTGGACATAGAGGAAGCCGAGCACGATT
TCATGGGTGAGGCCCATCCTGTGGTTTTCAGCAGATACATTGGGGAGGAAGAGTCGGCCAAACTGCAGGA
GGACATGAAGGTGAAGGAACATGAAGACAAAGATGACGCCAGCGGCCGCTCGAGCCCCTGCCTGAGCACA
GCCTCTCAGATGAGCAGTGTCTCCATGGCGAGTGGGAGCGTGAAGATGACCAGCTTTGCGGAGAGGAAGC
TCCAGAGACTCAACAGCTGTGAGACCAAGTCCAGCACCAGCAGCTCCCAGAAGACCACGCCAGATGCGTC
TGAGAGCTGCCCAGCCCCTCTGACGACGTGGAGGCAGAAGAGGGAGCAGAGTCCGAGCCAGCATGGCAAG
GATCCCGCCAGCCTCCTGGCATCTGAGCTGGTACAGCTGCACATGCAGCTGGAGGAGAAGCGCAGGGCCA
TCGAGGCCCAGAAGAAGAAGATGGAGGCGCTGTCGGCAAGGCAGCGCCTGAAGCTCGGCAAGGCTGCATT
CCTGCATGTGGTGAAGAAGGGCAAGGCCGAGGCTGCCCCACCCCTCAGGCCGGAGCACTTTGCAAAGGAG
TACTCTCAGCACAACGGGGAGGACTGTGGGGACGCTGTTTCCAAAACCGAAGACTTTCTCGTGAAGGAGG
AGCAGAGAGAGGAGCTCCTTCACGAGCCACAGGATGTGGACAAAGAGAGCCTGGCCTTTGCTCAGCAACA
TAAAGCAAAAGACCCTGTGGCTCTGCACGAGCTGGAGAGAAATAAGGTGATCTCCGCTGCCCTCCTGGAG
GACACTGTTGGGGAGGTTGTCGACGTGAATGAATGTGACCTTTCCATCGAGAAGCTTAACGAAACCATCA
GTACGCTGCAGCAGGCCATCCTGAAAATCTCTCAGCAGCAAGAGCAGCTTCTGATGAAGTCCCCCACAGT
CCCAGTGCCAGGCTCTAAGAATAACTCGCAGGACCACAAAGTGAAGGCACCAGTCCACTTCGTGGAGCCA
CTCTCTCCCACGGGCGTGGCTGGCCACCGCAAAGCCCCCCGGCTGGGTCAAGGCCGGAATTCCCGTTCCG
GAAGGCCGGCGGAGCTGAAGGTCCCAAAAGACAGGCCACAGGGCTCCTCCCGAAGTAAAACCCCAACGCC
CAGTGTAGAGACGCTCCCGCACTTGAGACCCTTCCCTGCCAGCAGCCACCCTCGGACGCCCACGGACCCT
GGCCTGGACAGTGCCCTGGAGCCCAGTGGTGACCCACATGGGAAGTGTCTCTTCGACAGTTACAGGCTCC
ATGATGAAAGCAATCAGCGGACACTTACTCTGTCCTCTTCCAAAGATGCCAACATTCTTTCGGAGCAGAT
GAGCCTCAAAGAAGTTCTGGATGCGAGTGTGAAGGAGGTGGGGTCCAGCTCCTCAGATGTCTCGGGAAAA
GAGAGCGTCCCCGTGGAGGAGCCTCTGAGGAGCAGGGCCAGCCTCATTGAAGTGGACCTCTCCGACCTGA
AGGCCCCCGACGAGGATGGGGAGCTGGTAAGCCTCGATGGCTCGGCGGACCTTGTCAGCGAAGGCGACCA
GAAGCCGGGGGTCGGCTTCTTCTTCAAGGATGAACAGAAAGCGGAAGATGAGCTCGCCAAGAAGCGGGCG
GCCTTCCTCCTGAAGCAGCAGCGCAAGGCCGAGGAGGCCCGCGTGCGCAAGCAGCAGCTGGAAGCGGAGG
TGGAGCTCAAGCGTGACGAAGCCCGGCGCAAAGCTGAGGAAGACCGGGTGCGGAAGGAGGAGGAGAAGGC
GCGGCGCGAGCTCATCAAGCAGGAGTACCTGCGGAGGAAGCAGCAGCAGATCCTAGAGGAGCAGGGGCTC
GGCAAGCCCAAGTCAAAGCCGAAGAAGCCGCGGCCGAAGTCGGTGCACCGGGAAGAGTCGTGCAGCGACT
CCGGCACCAAGTGCTCCTCCACCCCTGATAACTTGAGCCGGACTCAGTCAGGCTCCAGCCTGTCCTTGGC
CTCTGCGGCGACGACAGAACCCGAGAGCGTTCATTCCGGGGGCACACCCTCTCAGCGAGTGGAATCGATG
GAAGCCCTGCCCATACTGAGCCGTAACCCAAGCAGGAGCACAGACCGAGACTGGGAGACCGCGTCGGCGG
CATCTTCCCTGGCCTCAGTGGCCGAGTACACAGGTCCCAAGCTCTTTAAGGAGCCCAGTAGTAAATCAAA
CAAGCCGATTATTCACAATGCCATATCCCATTGCTGCCTGGCTGGAAAAGTGAACGAACCCCACAAGAAT
TCCATATTGGAGGAGCTGGAGAAGTGTGATGCCAATCACTACATCATACTGTTTCGTGATGCTGGCTGCC
AGTTCAGGGCGCTTTACTGCTACTATCCTGATACTGAGGAAATCTACAAACTCACTGGCACGGGGCCAAA
GAACATCACCAAGAAAATGATCGACAAACTGTATAAATACAGCTCAGACCGAAAACAGTTTAACTTGATC
CCAGCCAAAACCATGTCTGTCAGTGTGGACGCACTCACAATCCACAACCACCTGTGGCAGCCCAAGCGGC
CTGCAGTGCCAAAGAAGGCCCAGACTCGTAAATGACTCGAGGCATGCGGTACCAAGCTTGTCGAGAAGTA
CTAGAGGATCATAATCAGCCATACCACATTTGTAGAGGTTTTACTTGCTTTAAAAAACCTCCCACACCTC
CCCCTGAACCTGAAACATAAAATGAATGCAATTGTTGTTGTTAACTTGTTTATTGCAGCTTATAATGGTT
ACAAATAAAGCAATAGCATCACAAATTTCACAAATAAAGCATTTTTTTCACTGCATTCTAGTTGTGGTTT
GTCCAAACTCATCAATGTATCTTATCATGTCTGGATCTGATCACTGCTTGAGCCTAGGAGATCCGAACCA
GATAAGTGAAATCTAGTTCCAAACTATTTTGTCATTTTTAATTTTCGTATTAGCTTACGACGCTACACCC
AGTTCCCATCTATTTTGTCACTCTTCCCTAAATAATCCTTAAAAACTCCATTTCCACCCCTCCCAGTTCC
CAACTATTTTGTCCGCCCACAGCGGGGCATTTTTCTTCCTGTTATGTTTTTAATCAAACATCCTGCCAAC
TCCATGTGACAAACCGTCATCTTCGGCTACTTTTTCTCTGTCACAGAATGAAAATTTTTCTGTCATCTCT
TCGTTATTAATGTTTGTAATTGACTGAATATCAACGCTTATTTGCAGCCTGAATGGCGAATGGG
[124 nt withheld, positions 7835-7958]
C
[91 nt withheld, positions 7960-8050]
A
[49 nt withheld, positions 8052-8100]
CCTTTGACGTTGGAGTCCACGTTCTTT
[37 nt withheld, positions 8128-8164]
ACCCTATCTCGGTCTATTCTTTTGATTTATAAGGGATTTTGCCGATTTCGGCCTATTGGTTAAAAAATGA
GCTGATTTAACAAAAATTTAACGCGAATTTTAACAAAATATTAACGTTTACAATTTCAGGTGGCACTTTT
CGGGGAAATGTGCGCGGAACCCCTATTTGTTTATTTTTCTAAATACATTCAAATATGTATCCGCTCATGA
GACAATAACCCTGATAAATGCTTCAATAATATTGAAAAAGGAAGAGTATGAGTATTCAACATTTCCGTGT
CGCCCTTATTCCCTTTTTTGCGGCATTTTGCCTTCCTGTTTTTGCTCACCCAGAAACGCTGGTGAAAGTA
AAAGATGCTGAAGATCAGTTGGGTGCACGAGTGGGTTACATCGAACTGGATCTCAACAGCGGTAAGATCC
TTGAGAGTTTTCGCCCCGAAGAACGTTTTCCAATGATGAGCACTTTTAAAGTTCTGCTATGTGGCGCGGT
ATTATCCCGTATTGACGCCGGGCAAGAGCAACTCGGTCGCCGCATACACTATTCTCAGAATGACTTGGTT
GAGTACTCACCAGTCACAGAAAAGCATCTTACGGATGGCATGACAGTAAGAGAATTATGCAGTGCTGCCA
TAACCATGAGTGATAACACTGCGGCCAACTTACTTCTGACAACGATCGGAGGACCGAAGGAGCTAACCGC
TTTTTTGCACAACATGGGGGATCATGTAACTCGCCTTGATCGTTGGGAACCGGAGCTGAATGAAGCCATA
CCAAACGACGAGCGTGACACCACGATGCCTGTAGCAATGGCAACAACGTTGCGCAAACTATTAACTGGCG
AACTACTTACTCTAGCTTCCCGGCAACAATTAATAGACTGGATGGAGGCGGATAAAGTTGCAGGACCACT
TCTGCGCTCGGCCCTTCCGGCTGGCTGGTTTATTGCTGATAAATCTGGAGCCGGTGAGCGTGGGTCTCGC
GGTATCATTGCAGCACTGGGGCCAGATGGTAAGCCCTCCCGTATCGTAGTTATCTACACGACGGGGAGTC
AGGCAACTATGGATGAACGAAATAGACAGATCGCTGAGATAGGTGCCTCACTGATTAAGCATTGGTAACT
GTCAGACCAAGTTTACTCATATATACTTTAGATTGATTTAAAACTTCATTTTTAATTTAAAAGGATCTAG
GTGAAGATCCTTTTTGATAATCTCATGACCAAAATCCCTTAACGTGAGTTTTCGTTCCACTGAGCGTCAG
ACCCCGTAGAAAAGATCAAAGGATCTTCTTGAGATCCTTTTTTTCTGCGCGTAATCTGCTGCTTGCAAAC
AAAAAAACCACCGCTACCAGCGGTGGTTTGTTTGCCGGATCAAGAGCTACCAACTCTTTTTCCGAAGGTA
ACTGGCTTCAGCAGAGCGCAGATACCAAATACTGTCCTTCTAGTGTAGCCGTAGTTAGGCCACCACTTCA
AGAACTCTGTAGCACCGCCTACATACCTCGCTCTGCTAATCCTGTTACCAGTGGCTGCTGCCAGTGGCGA
TAAGTCGTGTCTTACCGGGTTGGACTCAAGACGATAGTTACCGGATAAGGCGCAGCGGTCGGGCTGAACG
GGGGGTTCGTGCACACAGCCCAGCTTGGAGCGAACGACCTACACCGAACTGAGATACCTACAGCGTGAGC
ATTGAGAAAGCGCCACGCTTCCCGAAGGGAGAAAGGCGGACAGGTATCCGGTAAGCGGCAGGGTCGGAAC
AGGAGAGCGCACGAGGGAG
Features (pLannotate 1.2.2; 18 found; start..end, strand, type, name):
    294..343     -  misc_feature   bom (fragment): basis of mobility region from pBR322
    411..635     -  mobile_element Tn7R: mini-Tn7 element (right end of the Tn7 transposon) Tn7
    702..1235    -  CDS            GmR: gentamycin acetyltransferase; aacC1; confers resistance to gentamycin
   1424..1452    -  promoter       Pc promoter: intI1 (promoter lies within the coding sequence); class 1 integron promoter
   1430..1777    -  CDS            YPR2_ECOLX (fragment): Protein predicted: Swiss-Prot protein existence level 4. From Escherichia coli.
   1804..1895    +  promoter       polyhedrin promoter: polh from Autographa californica; promoter for the baculovirus polyhedrin gene
   1960..1979    +  CDS            8xHis (fragment): 8xHis affinity tag
   2001..2021    +  CDS            TEV site: tobacco etch virus (TEV) protease recognition and cleavage site
   2034..2747    +  CDS            EGFP: EGFP is a basic (constitutively fluorescent) green fluorescent protein published in 1996, derived from Aequorea victoria. It is reported to be a rapidly-maturing weak dimer with moderate acid sensitivity.
   2754..7172    +  CDS            CAMSAP1 (fragment): CAMP1_HUMAN - Experimental evidence at protein level: Swiss-Prot protein existence level 1. Key microtubule-organizing protein that specifically binds the minus-end of non-centrosomal microtubules and regulates their dynamics and organization (PubMed:19508979, PubMed:21834987, PubMed:24486153, PubMed:24706919, PubMed:24117850). Specifically recognizes growing microtubule minus-ends and stabilizes microtubules (PubMed:24486153, PubMed:24706919). Acts on free microtubule minus-ends that are not capped by microtubule-nucleating proteins or other factors and protects microtubule minus-ends from de
   7217..7300    +  CDS            large T antigen (fragment): large T antigen from SV40 (simian virus 40)
   7323..7457    +  polyA_signal   SV40 poly(A) signal: SV40 polyadenylation signal
   7486..7651    -  mobile_element Tn7L: mini-Tn7 element (left end of the Tn7 transposon) Tn7
   7814..7830    +  CDS            lacZα (fragment): LacZα fragment of β-galactosidase; lacZ fragment
   7835..8290    +  rep_origin     f1 ori (sequence partly withheld): f1 bacteriophage origin of replication; arrow indicates direction of (+) strand synthesis
   8317..8421    +  promoter       AmpR promoter: bla
   8422..9282    +  CDS            AmpR: β-lactamase; bla; confers resistance to ampicillin, carbenicillin, and related antibiotics
   9453..108     +  rep_origin     ori (across the origin): high-copy-number ColE1/pMB1/pBR322/pUC origin of replication
