[The description below was written by a language model from this plasmid's Addgene catalogue record and pLannotate feature annotations shown in this document.]
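Description:
pFasBac+GFP-CAMSAP1 is a baculovirus donor (transfer) plasmid of about 9.9 kb, built on a pFasBac insect-expression backbone and intended for producing human CAMSAP1 in Sf9 cells. In bacteria it is maintained by a high-copy ColE1/pUC-type origin and selected with ampicillin through the β-lactamase gene; an f1 origin is also present. The expression cassette sits between the Tn7R and Tn7L ends of a mini-Tn7 element, together with a gentamicin acetyltransferase gene driven by the class 1 integron Pc promoter. In this type of system, the mini-Tn7 segment is transposed into a baculovirus shuttle genome (bacmid) carried in E. coli, with gentamicin resistance marking the transposed cassette. The resulting recombinant bacmid is then used to generate virus in insect cells.

The payload is driven by the polyhedrin promoter from Autographa californica, a very strong late baculoviral promoter, and terminated by an SV40 polyadenylation signal. The open reading frame begins with an N-terminal His tag, followed by a TEV protease cleavage site, EGFP (which the record says was added to the backbone between the BamHI and XhoI sites), and then the CAMSAP1 coding sequence, which was inserted by Gibson cloning. The feature table annotates CAMSAP1 as a fragment match of roughly 4.4 kb, so the exact extent relative to the reference protein is not established by the record. CAMSAP1 binds and stabilises the free minus ends of non-centrosomal microtubules. The tag arrangement supports affinity purification of a fluorescent fusion, with TEV cleavage removing only the His tag. This is consistent with the associated study of microtubule minus-end dynamics.
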