Addgene plasmid #59036: pFasBac+GFP-CAMSAP1
Purpose: for baculovirus expression of CAMSAP1 in Sf9 cells
Depositing lab: Ron Vale. Depositing organization: University of California, San Francisco (UCSF). Publication: Regulation of microtubule minus-end dynamics by CAMSAPs and Patronin. Hendershott MC, Vale RD. Proc Natl Acad Sci U S A. 2014 Apr 22;111(16):5860-5. doi: 10.1073/pnas.1404133111. Epub 2014 Mar 26. PubMed 24706919.
Backbone
  Vector backbone: pFasBac
  Modifications to backbone: eGFP added between BamHI and XhoI sites
  Vector type: Insect Expression
Growth in bacteria
  Bacterial resistance: Ampicillin, 100 μg/mL
  Growth temperature: 37°C
  Growth strain: Top10
  Copy number: Unknown
Gene/Insert
  Gene/Insert name: CAMSAP1
  Species: H. sapiens (human)
  Entrez Gene: CAMSAP1
  Tag / fusion protein: His (N terminal on insert); eGFP (N terminal on insert)
  Cloning method: Gibson Cloning
  Sequencing primers: 5′ AAATGATAACCATCTCGC; 3′ CAAATGTGGTATGGCTGATT
Terms and licenses: Academic/Nonprofit Terms; Industry Terms: Not Available to Industry
How to cite: pFasBac+GFP-CAMSAP1 was a gift from Ron Vale (Addgene plasmid # 59036 ; http://n2t.net/addgene:59036 ; RRID:Addgene_59036)
