>Addgene plasmid #59036 | pFasBac+GFP-CAMSAP1 | addgene partial sequence | sequence record 93989 | EGFP-N 5'-CGTCGCCGTCCAGCTCGACCAG-3'
TTGCTCACTGGATCCATGGCGCCCTGAAAATACAGGTTTTCGGTCGTTGGGATATCGTAATCGTGATGGT
GATGGTGATGGTAGTACGACATGGTTTCGGACCGAGATCCGCGCCCGATGGTGGGACGGTATGAATAATC
CGGAATATTTATAGGTTTTTTTATTACAAAACTGTTACGAAAACAGTAAAATACTTATTTATTTGCGAGA
TGGTTATCATTTTAATTATCTCCATGATCTATTAATATTCCGGAGTATACGTAGCCAACCACTAGAACTA
TAGCTAGAGTCCTGGGCGAACAAACGATGCTCGCCTTCCAGAAAACCGAGGATGCGAACCACTTCATCCG
GGGTCAGCACCACCGGCAAGCGCCGCGACGGCCGAGGTCTTCCGATCTCCTGAAGCCAGGGCAGATCCGT
GCACAGCACCTTGCCGTAGAAGAACAGCAAGGCCGCCAATGCCTGACGATGCGTGGAGACCGAAACCTTG
CGCTCGTTCGCCAGCCAGGACAGAAATGCCTCGACTTCGCTGCTGCCCAAGGTTGCCGGGTGACGCACAC
CGTGGAAACGGATGAAGGCACGAACCCAGTTGACATAAGCCTGTTCGGTTCGTAAACTGTAATGCAAGTA
GCGTATGCGCTCACGCAACTGGTCCAGAACCTTGACCGAACGCAGCGGTGGTAACGGCGCAGTGGCGGTT
TTCATGGCTTGTTATGACTGTTTTTTTGTACAGTCTATGCCTCGGGCATCCAAGCAGCAAGCGCGTTACG
CCGTGGGTCGATGTTTGATGTTATGGAGCAGCAACGATGTTACGCAGCAGGGCAGTCG
