>Addgene plasmid #59036 | pFasBac+GFP-CAMSAP1 | addgene partial sequence | sequence record 94118 | N-ter GFP 5'-GGATCACTCTCGGCATGG-3'
TGGTGGATGCCCTGATGATGGCCTACACTGTGGAGATGATCACCATCGAGAAGGTGGTGGCCAGTGTCAA
GCGCTTCTCAACGTTCAGTGCCTCGAAAGAACTTCCGTACGACCTCGAGGATGCCATGGTGTTCTGGATC
AACAAGGTAAATCTTAAAATGAGAGAGATAACAGAGAAAGAAGTTAAATTAAAACAACAGTTATTGGAAA
GTCCAGCTCATCAAAAGTCTCCCTCCAAGTGGTATTGGAAGTTAGTGCCTGTCCGCTATCGACGAGAGCA
CCTTTCTGCTAGGCAGTCACCCTACTTCCCGTTGTTGGAGGATTTGATGAGAGACGGCAGTGATGGTGCT
GCTCTCTTAGCTGTGATTCACTATTATTGCCCAGAGCAGATGAAACTGGATGATATATGCTTAAAGGAGG
TAACGTCGATGGCCGACAGTCTGTATAATATTCGGCTTCTGAGAGAATTCTCCAATGAATATCTTAATAA
ATGTTTTTATCTCACCTTGGAAGATATGCTGTATGCGCCATTAGTGTTGAAGCCGAATGTTATGGTTTTT
ATTGCGGAGCTTTTTTGGTGGTTCGAGAATGTCAAGCCAGATTTTGTTCAGCCCAGGGATGTTCAGGAGC
TGAAAGACGCGAAAACAGTGTTACACCAGAAGAGCAGCCGGCCTCCTGTACCGATCTCCAACGCGACCAA
ACGCAGTTTCCTAGGCAGCCCTGCTGCAGGGACCCTGGCTGAGCTGCAG
