>Addgene plasmid #59036 | pFasBac+GFP-CAMSAP1 | addgene partial sequence | sequence record 94160 | pEGFP-R 5'-acctctacaaatgtggtatg-3'
CTTGGGCTGCCACAGGTGGTTGTGGATTGTGAGTGCGTCCACACTGACAGACATGGTTTTGGCTGGGATC
AAGTTAAACTGTTTTCGGTCTGAGCTGTATTTATACAGTTTGTCGATCATTTTCTTGGTGATGTTCTTTG
GCCCCGTGCCAGTGAGTTTGTAGATTTCCTCAGTATCAGGATAGTAGCAGTAAAGCGCCCTGAACTGGCA
GCCAGCATCACGAAACAGTATGATGTAGTGATTGGCATCACACTTCTCCAGCTCCTCCAATATGGAATTC
TTGTGGGGTTCGTTCACTTTTCCAGCCAGGCAGCAATGGGATATGGCATTGTGAATAATCGGCTTGTTTG
ATTTACTACTGGGCTCCTTAAAGAGCTTGGGACCTGTGTACTCGGCCACTGAGGCCAGGGAAGATGCCGC
CGACGCGGTCTCCCAGTCTCGGTCTGTGCTCCTGCTTGGGTTACGGCTCAGTATGGGCAGGGCTTCCATC
GATTCCACTCGCTGAGAGGGTGTGCCCCCGGAATGAACGCTCTCGGGTTCTGT
